Addgene plasmid #43384: II-GGCC
Depositing lab: Chad Cowan & Kiran Musunuru. Depositing organization: Harvard University. Publication: A TALEN Genome-Editing System for Generating Human Stem Cell-Based Disease Models. Ding Q, Lee YK, Schaefer EA, Peters DT, Veres A, Kim K, Kuperwasser N, Motola DL, Meissner TB, Hendriks WT, Trevisan M, Gupta RM, Moisan A, Banks E, Friesen M, Schinzel RT, Xia F, Tang A, Xia Y, Figueroa E, Wann A, Ahfeldt T, Daheron L, Zhang F, Rubin LL, Peng LF, Chung RT, Musunuru K, Cowan CA. Cell Stem Cell. 2012 Dec 12. pii: S1934-5909(12)00645-5. doi: 10.1016/j.stem.2012.11.011. PubMed 23246482.
Backbone
  Vector backbone: pCRII-TOPO
  Backbone manufacturer: Invitrogen
  Backbone size w/o insert (bp): 3973
  Vector type: Bacterial Cloning
Growth in bacteria
  Bacterial resistance: Ampicillin and Kanamycin, 100 & 50 μg/mL
  Growth temperature: 37°C
  Growth strain: Top10
  Copy number: High Copy
Gene/Insert
  Gene/Insert name: II-GGCC
  Species: Synthetic
  Insert size (bp): 426
  Cloning method: TOPO Cloning
  Sequencing primers: 5′ T7; 3′ M13-rev
Terms and licenses: Academic/Nonprofit Terms; Industry Terms: Not Available to Industry
How to cite: II-GGCC was a gift from Chad Cowan & Kiran Musunuru (Addgene plasmid # 43384 ; http://n2t.net/addgene:43384 ; RRID:Addgene_43384)
