[The description below was written by a language model from this plasmid's Addgene catalogue record.]
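Description:
II-GGCC is a small bacterial cloning plasmid built on the commercial pCRII-TOPO backbone (about 4 kb without insert), into which a 426 bp synthetic fragment was introduced by TOPO cloning. It is a high-copy plasmid propagated in E. coli and carries both ampicillin and kanamycin resistance, so either or both antibiotics can be used for selection. The insert is flanked by the standard T7 and M13 reverse primer sites of the backbone, which the record lists for sequence verification. No feature table is provided, so the detailed arrangement of elements within the plasmid cannot be described beyond these catalogue fields.

The record does not spell out what the insert encodes, describing it only as a synthetic sequence bearing the same name as the plasmid. The associated publication reports a TALEN genome-editing system for generating human stem cell-based disease models. In that context, the name plausibly denotes a pre-assembled block of four TAL effector repeats recognising the bases G, G, C and C, with "II" indicating its position in an ordered assembly scheme. The insert size is roughly consistent with four repeats of about 100 bp each, but this interpretation is an inference rather than something stated in the record. There is no indication of a eukaryotic promoter, reporter or expression cassette. The plasmid is therefore best regarded as a storage and source vector, one member of a library of modular parts from which fragments are taken to build full-length custom TALEN arrays in a separate destination vector, and not as a construct expressed directly in cells.
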