>Addgene plasmid #43384 | II-GGCC | depositor partial sequence | sequence record 58649 | II-GGCC sequence 426 bps
CGTCTCGCTTAACCCCAGAGCAGGTCGTGGCAATCGCGAGCAATAACGGCGGAAAACAGGCTTTGGAAAC
GGTGCAGAGGCTCCTTCCAGTGCTGTGCCAAGCGCACGGACTCACCCCAGAGCAGGTCGTGGCAATCGCG
AGCAATAACGGCGGAAAACAGGCTTTGGAAACGGTGCAGAGGCTCCTTCCAGTGCTGTGCCAAGCGCACG
GCCTCACCCCAGAGCAGGTCGTGGCGATCGCAAGCCACGACGGAGGAAAGCAAGCCTTGGAAACAGTACA
GAGGCTGTTGCCTGTGCTGTGCCAAGCGCACGGATTAACCCCAGAGCAGGTCGTGGCGATCGCAAGCCAC
GACGGAGGAAAGCAAGCCTTGGAAACAGTACAGAGGCTGTTGCCTGTGCTGTGCCAAGCGCACGGGCTCA
GAGACG
