>Addgene plasmid #43384 | II-GGCC | addgene partial sequence | sequence record 61304 | M13-F20 5'-TGTAAAACGACGGCCAGT-3'
CTATAGGGCGAATTGGGCCCTCTAGATGCATGCTCGAGCGGCCGCCAGTGTGATGGATATCTGCAGAATT
CGCCCTTCTTTCCTGTGCCCACGTCTCTGAGCCCGTGCGCTTGGCACAGCACAGGCAACAGCCTCTGTAC
TGTTTCCAAGGCTTGCTTTCCTCCGTCGTGGCTTGCGATCGCCACGACCTGCTCTGGGGTTAATCCGTGC
GCTTGGCACAGCACAGGCAACAGCCTCTGTACTGTTTCCAAGGCTTGCTTTCCTCCGTCGTGGCTTGCGA
TCGCCACGACCTGCTCTGGGGTGAGGCCGTGCGCTTGGCACAGCACTGGAAGGAGCCTCTGCACCGTTTC
CAAAGCCTGTTTTCCGCCGTTATTGCTCGCGATTGCCACGACCTGCTCTGGGGTGAGTCCGTGCGCTTGG
CACAGCACTGGAAGGAGCCTCTGCACCGTTTCCAAAGCCTGTTTTCCGCCGTTATTGCTCGCGATTGCCA
CGACCTGCTCTGGGGTTAAGCGAGACGCGCTAGGACGGCAAGGGCGAATTCCAGCACACTGGCGGCCGTT
ACTAGTGGATCCGAGCTCGGTACCAAGCTTGATGCATAGCTTGAGTATTCTATAGTGTCACCTAAATAGC
TTGGCGTAATCATGGTCATAGCTGTTTCCTGTGTGAAATTGTTATCCGCTCACAATTCCACACAACATAC
GAGCCGGAAGCATAAAGTGTAAAGCCTGGGGTGCCTAATGAGTGAGCTAACTCACATTAATTGCGTTGCG
CTCACTGCCCGCTTTCCAGTCGGGAAACCTGTCGTGCCAGCTGCATTAATGAATCGGCCAACGCGCGGGG
AGAGGCGGTTTGCGTATTGGGCGCTCTTCCGCTTCCTCGCTCACTGACTCGCTGCGCTCGGTCGTTCGGC
TGCGGCGAGCGGTATCAGCTCACTCAAAGGCGGTAATAC
